>Addgene plasmid #40404 | pBACgus N-His/GST/LRRK2 1867-2141 | depositor full sequence | sequence record 52081 | pBACgus N-His/GST/LRRK2 1867-2141 sequence 9022 bps
GGAACGGCTCCGCCCACTATTAATGAAATTAAAAATTCCAATTTTAAAAAACGCAGCAAGAGAAACATTT
GTATGAAAGAATGCGTAGAAGGAAAGAAAAATGTCGTCGACATGCTGAACAACAAGATTAATATGCCTCC
GTGTATAAAAAAAATATTGAACGATTTGAAAGAAAACAATGTACCGCGCGGCGGTATGTACAGGAAGAGG
TTTATACTAAACTGTTACATTGCAAACGTGGTTTCGTGTGCCAAGTGTGAAAACCGATGTTTAATCAAGG
CTCTGACGCATTTCTACAACCACGACTCCAAGTGTGTGGGTGAAGTCATGCATCTTTTAATCAAATCCCA
AGATGTGTATAAACCACCAAACTGCCAAAAAATGAAAACTGTCGACAAGCTCTGTCCGTTTGCTGGCAAC
TGCAAGGGTCTCAATCCTATTTGTAATTATTGAATAATAAAACAATTATAAATGCTAAATTTGTTTTTTA
TTAACGATACAAACCAAACGCAACAAGAACATTTGTAGTATTATCTATAATTGAAAACGCGTAGTTATAA
TCGCTGAGGTAATATTTAAAATCATTTTCAAATGATTCACAGTTAATTTGCGACAATATAATTTTATTTT
CACATAAACTAGACGCCTTGTCGTCTTCTTCTTCGTATTCCTTCTCTTTTTCATTTTTCTCTTCATAAAA
ATTAACATAGTTATTATCGTATCCATATATGTATCTATCGTATAGAGTAAATTTTTTGTTGTCATAAATA
TATATGTCTTTTTTAATGGGGTGTATAGTACCGCTGCGCATAGTTTTTCTGTAATTTACAACAGTGCTAT
TTTCTGGTAGTTCTTCGGAGTGTGTTGCTTTAATTATTAAATTTATATAATCAATGAATTTGGGATCGTC
GGTTTTGTACAATATGTTGCCGGCATAGTACGCAGCTTCTTCTAGTTCAATTACACCATTTTTTAGCAGC
ACCGGATTAACATAACTTTCCAAAATGTTGTACGAACCGTTAAACAAAAACAGTTCACCTCCCTTTTCTA
TACTATTGTCTGCGAGCAGTTGTTTGTTGTTAAAAATAACAGCCATTGTAATGAGACGCACAAACTAATA
TCACAAACTGGAAATGTCTATCAATATATAGTTGCTGATCAGATCCTCATTGTTTGCCTCCCTGCTGCGG
TTTTTCACCGAAGTTCATGCCAGTCCAGCGTTTTTGCAGCAGAAAAGCCGCCGACTTCGGTTTGCGGTCG
CGAGTGAAGATCCCTTTCTTGTTACCGCCAACGCGCAATATGCCTTGCGAGGTCGCAAAATCGGCGAAAT
TCCATACCTGTTCACCGACGACGGCGCTGACGCGATCAAAGACGCGGTGATACATATCCAGCCATGCACA
CTGATACTCTTCACTCCACATGTCGGTGTACATTGAGTGCAGCCCGGCTAACGTATCCACGCCGTATTCG
GTGATGATAATCGGCTGATGCAGTTTCTCCTGCCAGGCCAGAAGTTCTTTTTCCAGTACCTTCTCTGCCG
TTTCCAAATCGCCGCTTTGGACATACCATCCGTAATAACGGTTCAGGCACAGCACATCAAAGAGATCGCT
GATGGTATCGGTGTGAGCGTCGCAGAACATTACATTGACGCAGGTGATCGGACGCGTCGGGTCGAGTTTA
CGCGTTGCTTCCGCCAGTGGCGCGAAATATTCCCGTGCACCTTGCGGACGGGTATCCGGTTCGTTGGCAA
TACTCCACATCACCACGCTTGGGTGGTTTTTGTCACGCGCTATCAGCTCTTTAATCGCCTGTAAGTGCGC
TTGCTGAGTTTCCCCGTTGACTGCCTCTTCGCTGTACAGTTCTTTCGGCTTGTTGCCCGCTTCGAAACCA
ATGCCTAAAGAGAGCGAAAAGCCGACAGCAGCAGTTTCATCAATCACCACGATGCCATGTTCATCTGCCC
AGTCGAGCATCTCTTCAGCGTAAGGGTAATGCGAGGTACGGTAGGAGTTGGCCCCAATCCAGTCCATTAA
TGCGTGGTCGTGCACCATCAGCACGTTATCGAATCCTTTGCCACGTAAGTCCGCATCTTCATGACGACCA
AAGCCAGTAAAGTAGAACGGTTTGTGGTTAATCAGGAACTGTTGGCCCTTCACTGCCACTGACCGGATGC
CGACGCGAAGCGGGTAGATATCACACTCTGTCTGGCTTTTGGCTGTGACGCACAGTTCATAGAGATAACC
TTCACCCGGTTGCCAGAGGTGCGGATTCACCACTTGCAAAGTCCCGCTAGTGCCTTGTCCAGTTGCAACC
ACCTGTTGATCCGCATCACGCAGTTCAACGCTGACATCACCATTGGCCACCACCTGCCAGTCAACAGACG
CGTGGTTACAGTCTTGCGCGACATGCGTCACCACGGTGATATCGTCCACCCAGGTGTTCGGCGTGGTGTA
GAGCATTACGCTGCGATGGATTCCGGCATAGTTAAAGAAATCATGGAAGTAAGACTGCTTTTTCTTGCCG
TTTTCGTCGGTAATCACCATTCCCGGCGGGATAGTCTGCCAGTTCAGTTCGTTGTTCACACAAACGGTGA
TACGTACACTTTTCCCGGCAATAACATACGGCGTGACATCGGCTTCAAATGGCGTATAGCCGCCCTGATG
CTCCATCACTTCCTGATTATTGACCCACACTTTGCCGTAATGAGTGACCGCATCGAAACGCAGCACGATA
CGCTGGCCTGCCCAACCTTTCGGTATAAAGACTTCGCGCTGATACCAGACGTTGCCCGCATAATTACGAA
TATCTGCATCGGCGAACTGATCGTTAAAACTGCCTGGCACAGCAATTGCCCGGCTTTCTTGTAACGCGCT
TTCCCACCAACGCTGATCAATTCCACAGTTTTCGCGATCCAGACTGAATGCCCACAGGCCGTCGAGTTTT
TTGATTTCACGGGTTGGGGTTTCTACAGGACGGACCATATTTATAGGTGTAATTTATGTAGCTGTAATTT
TTACCTTATTAATATTTTTTACGCTTTGCATTCGACGACTGAACTCCCAAATATATGTTTAACTCGTCTT
GGTCGTTTGAATTTTTGTTGCTGTGTTTCCTAATATTTTCCATCACCTTAAATATGTTATTGTAATCCTC
AATGTTGAACTTGCAATTGGACACGGCATAGTTTTCCATAGTCGTGTAAAACATGGTATTGGCTGCATTG
TAATACATCCGACTGAGCGGGTACGGATCTATGTGTTTGAGCAGCCTGTTCAAAAACTCTGCATCGTCGC
AAAACGGAATTTCGTCGACAGATCTGATCATGGAGATAATTAAAATGATAACCATCTCGCAAATAAATAA
GTATTTTACTGTTTTCGTAACAGTTTTGTAATAAAAAAACCTATAAATATAGGATCTATGCACCACCATC
ACCACCATCACCACGAGAACCTTTATTTCCAAGGATCAATGGCACCGATCCTGGGGTATTGGAAGATCAA
GGGCCTAGTGCAGCCCACTCGTCTGCTCCTGGAGTACCTAGAAGAGAAGTATGAGGAGCACCTTTATGAG
CGGGACGAGGGTGACAAGTGGCGCAATAAGAAATTCGAGCTAGGCTTGGAATTCCCCAATCTGCCTTATT
ACATCGATGGCGACGTTAAGTTGACTCAGTCCATGGCCATCATCCGCTACATCGCCGACAAGCACAATAT
GCTAGGCGGGTGCCCGAAGGAGCGAGCTGAGATCTCTATGTTGGAAGGGGCCGTGCTGGATATCCGCTAC
GGCGTGAGCCGCATTGCATACTCAAAGGATTTCGAGACCCTCAAGGTTGACTTCCTGTCAAAGCTGCCTG
AAATGCTAAAGATGTTCGAAGACCGTCTCTGTCATAAGACCTACCTGAACGGGGACCACGTGACACACCC
GGACTTTATGTTGTATGACGCTCTGGACGTCGTGCTTTATATGGACCCTATGTGCCTGGACGCTTTTCCC
AAACTAGTGTGTTTCAAGAAACGTATCGAAGCTATCCCTCAGATTGATAAGTACCTGAAGTCCTCAAAGT
ACATCGCCTGGCCCCTTCAAGGTTGGCAAGCCACATTTGGCGGTGGCGACCATCCTCCCAAGTCAGACCT
AGTGCCTAGGCACAACCAGACCAGCCTATATAAGAAAGCCGGGTCAGCTGCCGCTGTGCTGGAGGAGAAC
CTGTATTTCCAGGGCGGATCCAACATCATGCTCAACAACGATGAGCTCGAATTTGAACAAGCTCCAGAAT
TCCTGCTCGGCGACGGCTCTTTCGGCTCCGTATACCGTGCTGCTTATGAAGGCGAAGAAGTCGCCGTAAA
GATCTTCAACAAGCACACCTCGCTCCGTCTGCTCCGTCAGGAACTGGTCGTTCTGTGTCATCTGCACCAT
CCGAGCCTCATCTCCCTGCTGGCCGCTGGCATCCGTCCTCGTATGCTGGTGATGGAGCTGGCATCCAAGG
GCTCTCTCGACCGCCTGCTGCAGCAGGACAAGGCTTCTCTGACCCGTACTCTGCAGCATCGTATCGCTCT
GCATGTAGCTGACGGCCTGCGTTATCTTCATTCTGCAATGATCATTTATCGCGACCTGAAACCTCATAAT
GTACTGCTGTTTACTCTGTACCCGAACGCTGCCATCATCGCTAAGATTGCAGACTATGGTATTGCGCAGT
ACTGCTGCCGCATGGGCATTAAAACAAGCGAAGGTACGCCGGGTTTCCGTGCTCCAGAAGTGGCTCGTGG
CAACGTTATTTACAACCAGCAAGCTGACGTTTACTCGTTCGGTCTGCTCCTGTACGATATCCTGACTACC
GGCGGCCGTATCGTAGAAGGTCTGAAGTTCCCTAACGAATTCGACGAACTGGAAATCCAGGGCAAGCTGC
CAGACCCGGTTAAAGAATACGGTTGCGCTCCGTGGCCGATGGTAGAGAAGCTCATCAAACAGTGCCTTAA
AGAAAACCCTCAGGAACGTCCAACCTCTGCTCAAGTGTTCGACATCCTTAACAGCGCTGAACTCGTCTGT
CTGACTTGATAAGCTTTAGTAAGCACTCGAGCACCACCACCACCACCACTAACCTAGGTAGCTGAGCGCA
TGCAAGCTGATCCGGGTTATTAGTACATTTATTAAGCGCTAGATTCTGTGCGTTGTTGATTTACAGACAA
TTGTTGTACGTATTTTAATAATTCATTAAATTTATAATCTTTAGGGTGGTATGTTAGAGCGAAAATCAAA
TGATTTTCAGCGTCTTTATATCTGAATTTAAATATTAAATCCTCAATAGATTTGTAAAATAGGTTTCGAT
TAGTTTCAAACAAGGGTTGTTTTTCCGAACCGATGGCTGGACTATCTAATGGATTTTCGCTCAACGCCAC
AAAACTTGCCAAATCTTGTAGCAGCAATCTAGCTTTGTCGATATTCGTTTGTGTTTTGTTTTGTAATAAA
GGTTCGACGTCGTTCAAAATATTATGCGCTTTTGTATTTCTTTCATCACTGTCGTTAGTGTACAATTGAC
TCGACGTAAACACGTTAAATAGAGCTTGGACATATTTAACATCGGGCGTGTTAGCTTTATTAGGCCGATT
ATCGTCGTCGTCCCAACCCTCGTCGTTAGAAGTTGCTTCCGAAGACGATTTTGCCATAGCCACACGACGC
CTATTAATTGTGTCGGCTAACACGTCCGCGATCAAATTTGTAGTTGAGCTTTTTGGAATTATTTCTGATT
GCGGGCGTTTTTGGGCGGGTTTCAATCTAACTGTGCCCGATTTTAATTCAGACAACACGTTAGAAAGCGA
TGGTGCAGGCGGTGGTAACATTTCAGACGGCAAATCTACTAATGGCGGCGGTGGTGGAGCTGATGATAAA
TCTACCATCGGTGGAGGCGCAGGCGGGGCTGGCGGCGGAGGCGGAGGCGGAGGTGGTGGCGGTGATGCAG
ACGGCGGTTTAGGCTCAAATGTCTCTTTAGGCAACACAGTCGGCACCTCAACTATTGTACTGGTTTCGGG
CGCCGTTTTTGGTTTGACCGGTCTGAGACGAGTGCGATTTTTTTCGTTTCTAATAGCTTCCAACAATTGT
TGTCTGTCGTCTAAAGGTGCAGCGGGTTGAGGTTCCGTCGGCATTGGTGGAGCGGGCGGCAATTCAGACA
TCGATGGTGGTGGTGGTGGTGGAGGCGCTGGAATGTTAGGCACGGGAGAAGGTGGTGGCGGCGGTGCCGC
CGGTATAATTTGTTCTGGTTTAGTTTGTTCGCGCACGATTGTGGGCACCGGCGCAGGCGCCGCTGGCTGC
ACAACGGAAGGTCGTCTGCTTCGAGGCAGCGCTTGGGGTGGTGGCAATTCAATATTATAATTGGAATACA
AATCGTAAAAATCTGCTATAAGCATTGTAATTTCGCTATCGTTTACCGTGCCGATATTTAACAACCGCTC
AATGTAAGCAATTGTATTGTAAAGAGATTGTCTCAAGCTCGGATCGATCCCGCACGCCGATAACAAGCCT
TTTCATTTTTACTACAGCATTGTAGTGGCGAGACACTTCGCTGTCGTCGAGGTTTAAACGCTTCCTCGCT
CACTGACTCGCTGCGCTCGGTCGTTCGGCTGCGGCGAGCGGTATCAGCTCACTCAAAGGCGGTAATACGG
TTATCCACAGAATCAGGGGATAACGCAGGAAAGAACATGTGAGCAAAAGGCCAGCAAAAGGCCAGGAACC
GTAAAAAGGCCGCGTTGCTGGCGTTTTTCCATAGGCTCCGCCCCCCTGACGAGCATCACAAAAATCGACG
CTCAAGTCAGAGGTGGCGAAACCCGACAGGACTATAAAGATACCAGGCGTTTCCCCCTGGAAGCTCCCTC
GTGCGCTCTCCTGTTCCGACCCTGCCGCTTACCGGATACCTGTCCGCCTTTCTCCCTTCGGGAAGCGTGG
CGCTTTCTCATAGCTCACGCTGTAGGTATCTCAGTTCGGTGTAGGTCGTTCGCTCCAAGCTGGGCTGTGT
GCACGAACCCCCCGTTCAGCCCGACCGCTGCGCCTTATCCGGTAACTATCGTCTTGAGTCCAACCCGGTA
AGACACGACTTATCGCCACTGGCAGCAGCCACTGGTAACAGGATTAGCAGAGCGAGGTATGTAGGCGGTG
CTACAGAGTTCTTGAAGTGGTGGCCTAACTACGGCTACACTAGAAGGACAGTATTTGGTATCTGCGCTCT
GCTGAAGCCAGTTACCTTCGGAAAAAGAGTTGGTAGCTCTTGATCCGGCAAACAAACCACCGCTGGTAGC
GGTGGTTTTTTTGTTTGCAAGCAGCAGATTACGCGCAGAAAAAAAGGATCTCAAGAAGATCCTTTGATCT
TTTCTACGGGGTCTGACGCTCAGTGGAACGAAAACTCACGTTAAGGGATTTTGGTCATGAGATTATCAAA
AAGGATCTTCACCTAGATCCTTTTAAATTAAAAATGAAGTTTTAAATCAATCTAAAGTATATATGAGTAA
ACTTGGTCTGACAGTTACCAATGCTTAATCAGTGAGGCACCTATCTCAGCGATCTGTCTATTTCGTTCAT
CCATAGTTGCCTGACTCCCCGTCGTGTAGATAACTACGATACGGGAGGGCTTACCATCTGGCCCCAGTGC
TGCAATGATACCGCGAGACCCACGCTCACCGGCTCCAGATTTATCAGCAATAAACCAGCCAGCCGGAAGG
GCCGAGCGCAGAAGTGGTCCTGCAACTTTATCCGCCTCCATCCAGTCTATTAATTGTTGCCGGGAAGCTA
GAGTAAGTAGTTCGCCAGTTAATAGTTTGCGCAACGTTGTTGCCATTGCTACAGGCATCGTGGTGTCACG
CTCGTCGTTTGGTATGGCTTCATTCAGCTCCGGTTCCCAACGATCAAGGCGAGTTACATGATCCCCCATG
TTGTGCAAAAAAGCGGTTAGCTCCTTCGGTCCTCCGATCGTTGTCAGAAGTAAGTTGGCCGCAGTGTTAT
CACTCATGGTTATGGCAGCACTGCATAATTCTCTTACTGTCATGCCATCCGTAAGATGCTTTTCTGTGAC
TGGTGAGTACTCAACCAAGTCATTCTGAGAATAGTGTATGCGGCGACCGAGTTGCTCTTGCCCGGCGTCA
ATACGGGATAATACCGCGCCACATAGCAGAACTTTAAAAGTGCTCATCATTGGAAAACGTTCTTCGGGGC
GAAAACTCTCAAGGATCTTACCGCTGTTGAGATCCAGTTCGATGTAACCCACTCGTGCACCCAACTGATC
TTCAGCATCTTTTACTTTCACCAGCGTTTCTGGGTGAGCAAAAACAGGAAGGCAAAATGCCGCAAAAAAG
GGAATAAGGGCGACACGGAAATGTTGAATACTCATACTCTTCCTTTTTCAATATTATTGAAGCATTTATC
AGGGTTATTGTCTCATGAGCGGATACATATTTGAATGTATTTAGAAAAATAAACAAATAGGGGTTCCGCG
CACATTTCCCCGAAAAGTGCCACCTG
[124 nt withheld, positions 8497-8620]
C
[91 nt withheld, positions 8622-8712]
A
[49 nt withheld, positions 8714-8762]
CCTTTGACGTTGGAGTCCACGTTCTTT
[37 nt withheld, positions 8790-8826]
ACCCTATCTCGGTCTATTCTTTTGATTTATAAGGGATTTTGCCGATTTCGGCCTATTGGTTAAAAAATGA
GCTGATTTAACAAAAATTTAACGCGAATTTTAACAAAATATTAACGTTTACAATTTCCCATTCGCCATTC
AGGCTGCGCAACTGTTGGGAAGGGCGATCGGTGCGGGCCTCTTCGCTATTACGCCA
Features (pLannotate 1.2.2; 15 found; start..end, strand, type, name):
    329..453     +  CDS            lef2: baculovirus late expression factor 2
    491..1096    +  CDS            ORF603: baculovirus ORF603 protein
   1167..2972    -  CDS            GUS: β-glucuronidase; uidA (or gusA) from E. coli
   2987..3302    -  promoter       p6.9 promoter: Autographa californica p6.9; baculovirus late basic protein promoter
   3317..3408    +  promoter       polyhedrin promoter: polh from Autographa californica; promoter for the baculovirus polyhedrin gene
   3469..4122    +  CDS            GST26_SCHJA: Experimental evidence at protein level: Swiss-Prot protein existence level 1. GST isoenzymes appear to play a central role in the parasite detoxification system. Other functions are also suspected including a role in increasing the solubility of haematin in the parasite gut. From Schistosoma japonicum (Blood fluke).
   4222..5046    +  CDS            LRRK2 (fragment): LRRK2_HUMAN - Also known as PARK8. Experimental evidence at protein level: Swiss-Prot protein existence level 1. Serine/threonine-protein kinase which phosphorylates a broad range of proteins involved in multiple processes such as neuronal plasticity, autophagy, and vesicle trafficking (PubMed:20949042, PubMed:22012985, PubMed:26824392, PubMed:29125462, PubMed:28720718, PubMed:29127255, PubMed:30398148, PubMed:29212815, PubMed:30635421, PubMed:21850687, PubMed:23395371, PubMed:17114044, PubMed:24687852, PubMed:26014385, PubMed:25201882). Is a key regulator of RAB GTPases by regulating the GTP/
   5072..5089    +  CDS            9xHis (fragment): 9xHis affinity tag
   5126..6483    +  misc_recomb    baculovirus recombination region (ORF1629): contains part of ORF1629
   6481..6558    -  CDS            P61 (fragment): P78_NPVAC - Experimental evidence at protein level: Swiss-Prot protein existence level 1. Plays a role in the transport of the nucleocapsids from the cytoplasm toward the host nucleus together with the host actin- polymerizing Arp2/3 complex. From Autographa californica nuclear polyhedrosis virus (AcMNPV).
   6746..7334    -  rep_origin     ori: high-copy-number ColE1/pMB1/pBR322/pUC origin of replication
   7505..8365    -  CDS            AmpR: β-lactamase; bla; confers resistance to ampicillin, carbenicillin, and related antibiotics
   8366..8470    -  promoter       AmpR promoter: bla
   8497..8952    +  rep_origin     f1 ori (sequence partly withheld): f1 bacteriophage origin of replication; arrow indicates direction of (+) strand synthesis
   8957..1       -  CDS            lacZα (fragment) (across the origin): LacZα fragment of β-galactosidase; lacZ fragment
