[The description below was written by a language model from this plasmid's Addgene catalogue record and pLannotate feature annotations shown in this document.]
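Description:
pBACgus N-His/GST/LRRK2 1867-2141 is a baculovirus transfer plasmid built on the Novagen pBACgus N-His/GST backbone, intended for producing a recombinant fragment of human LRRK2 in insect cells. In bacteria it is maintained as a high-copy plasmid through a ColE1/pUC-type origin and selected with ampicillin via the β-lactamase gene. An f1 origin and a remnant of lacZα are also annotated. The expression region is flanked by AcMNPV sequences, lef2/ORF603 on one side and an ORF1629-containing recombination region on the other. These flanks allow homologous recombination with baculoviral DNA to transfer the cassette into the polyhedrin locus and generate recombinant virus.

The payload is wild-type LRRK2 residues 1867–2141, a segment of the Parkinson's disease–associated serine/threonine kinase also known as PARK8 or dardarin. It is placed downstream of the very late polyhedrin (polH) promoter, which drives strong expression late in infection. According to the record, the insert carries N-terminal His and GST tags, each followed by a TEV protease site, so the fusion can be affinity purified and the tags then cleaved off. The feature table confirms the Schistosoma japonicum GST coding sequence upstream of the LRRK2 fragment. It does not separately annotate the N-terminal His tag, and it shows a short His-tag fragment downstream of the insert. Whether that downstream fragment is translated cannot be determined from the record. The insert was cloned between BamHI and HindIII sites, both destroyed in the process.

A divergently oriented E. coli β-glucuronidase (GUS) gene under the baculovirus late p6.9 promoter is co-transferred with the cassette. It serves as a visual reporter for identifying recombinant virus plaques. The record does not state a specific application, though the design fits protein production for biochemical or structural work on LRRK2.
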