Addgene plasmid #40404: pBACgus N-His/GST/LRRK2 1867-2141
Depositing lab: Michael J Fox Foundation MJFF. Depositing organization: Michael J Fox Foundation.
Backbone
  Vector backbone: pBACgus N-His/GST
  Backbone manufacturer: Novagen
  Vector type: Baculovirus
Growth in bacteria
  Bacterial resistance: Ampicillin, 100 μg/mL
  Growth temperature: 37°C
  Growth strain: Top10
  Copy number: High Copy
Gene/Insert
  Gene/Insert name: LRRK2
  Species: H. sapiens (human)
  Mutation: WT aa1867-2141
  Entrez Gene: LRRK2 (a.k.a. AURA17, DARDARIN, PARK8, RIPK7, ROCO2)
  Promoter: polH
  Tag / fusion protein: HisTev (N terminal on insert); GST-Tev (N terminal on insert)
  Cloning method: Restriction Enzyme; 5′ cloning site BamHI (destroyed during cloning); 3′ cloning site HindIII (destroyed during cloning)
  Sequencing primers: 5′ DSP2466For:GAATTTCGTCGACAGATC; 3′ DSP2466Rev:AATAACCCGGATCAGCTT
Terms and licenses: Academic/Nonprofit Terms; Industry Terms
How to cite: pBACgus N-His/GST/LRRK2 1867-2141 was a gift from Michael J Fox Foundation MJFF (Addgene plasmid # 40404 ; http://n2t.net/addgene:40404 ; RRID:Addgene_40404)
