>Addgene plasmid #40404 | pBACgus N-His/GST/LRRK2 1867-2141 | addgene partial sequence | sequence record 53084 | DSP2466Rev 5'-AATAACCCGGATCAGCTT-3'
GTGGTGGTGGTGCTCGAGTGCTTACTAAAGCTTATCATCAAGTCAGACAGACGAGTTCAGCGCTGTTAAG
GATGTCGAACACTTGAGCAGAGGTTGGACGTTCCTGAGGGTTTTCTTTAAGGCACTGTTTGATGAGCTTC
TCTACCATCGGCCACGGAGCGCAACCGTATTCTTTAACCGGGTCTGGCAGCTTGCCCTGGATTTCCAGTT
CGTCGAATTCGTTAGGGAACTTCAGACCTTCTACGATACGGCCGCCGGTAGTCAGGATATCGTACAGGAG
CAGACCGAACGAGTAAACGTCAGCTTGCTGGTTGTAAATAACGTTGCCACGAGCCACTTCTGGAGCACGG
AAACCCGGCGTACCTTCGCTTGTTTTAATGCCCATGCGGCAGCAGTACTGCGCAATACCATAGTCTGCAA
TCTTAGCGATGATGGCAGCGTTCGGGTACAGAGTAAACAGCAGTACATTATGAGGTTTCAGGTCGCGATA
AATGATCATTGCAGAATGAAGATAACGCAGGCCGTCAGCTACATGCAGAGCGATACGATGCTGCAGAGTA
CGGGTCAGAGAAGCCTTGTCCTGCTGCAGCAGGCGGTCGAGAGAGCCCTTGGATGCCAGCTCCATCACCA
GCATACGAGGACGGATGCCAGCGGCCAGCAGGGAGATGAGGCTCGGATGGTGCAGATGACACAGAACGAC
CAGTTCCTGACGGAGCAGACGGAGCGAGGTGTGCTTGTTGAAGATCTTTACGGCGACTTCTTCGCCTTCA
TAAGCAGCACGGTATACGGAGCCGAAAGAGCCGTCGCCGAGCAGGAATTCTGGAGCTTGTTCAAATTCGA
GCTCATCGTTGTTGAGCATGATGTTGGATCCGCCCTGGAAATACAGGTTCTCCTCCAGCACAGCGGCAGC
TGACCCGGCTTTCTTATATAGGCTGGTCTGGTT
