>Addgene plasmid #40404 | pBACgus N-His/GST/LRRK2 1867-2141 | addgene partial sequence | sequence record 53098 | DSP2466For 5'-GAATTTCGTCGACAGATC-3'
AATAAATAAGTATTTTACTGTTTTCGTAACAGTTTTGTAATAAAAAAACCTATAAATATAGGATCTATGC
ACCACCATCACCACCATCACCACGAGAACCTTTATTTCCAAGGATCAATGGCACCGATCCTGGGGTATTG
GAAGATCAAGGGCCTAGTGCAGCCCACTCGTCTGCTCCTGGAGTACCTAGAAGAGAAGTATGAGGAGCAC
CTTTATGAGCGGGACGAGGGTGACAAGTGGCGCAATAAGAAATTCGAGCTAGGCTTGGAATTCCCCAATC
TGCCTTATTACATCGATGGCGACGTTAAGTTGACTCAGTCCATGGCCATCATCCGCTACATCGCCGACAA
GCACAATATGCTAGGCGGGTGCCCGAAGGAGCGAGCTGAGATCTCTATGTTGGAAGGGGCCGTGCTGGAT
ATCCGCTACGGCGTGAGCCGCATTGCATACTCAAAGGATTTCGAGACCCTCAAGGTTGACTTCCTGTCAA
AGCTGCCTGAAATGCTAAAGATGTTCGAAGACCGTCTCTGTCATAAGACCTACCTGAACGGGGACCACGT
GACACACCCGGACTTTATGTTGTATGACGCTCTGGACGTCGTGCTTTATATGGACCCTATGTGCCTGGAC
GCTTTTCCCAAACTAGTGTGTTTCAAGAAACGTATCGAAGCTATCCCTCAGATTGATAAGTACCTGAAGT
CCTCAAAGTACATCGCCTGGCCCCTTCAAGGTTGGCAAGCCACATTTGGCGGTGGCGACCATCCTCCCAA
GTCAGACCTAGTGCCTAGGCACAACCAGACCAGCCTATATAAGAAAGCCGGGTCAGCTGCCGCTGTGCTG
GAGGAGAACCTGTATTTCCAGGGCGGATCCAACATCATGCTCAACAACGATGAGCTCGAATTTGAACAAG
CTCCAGAATTCCTGCTCGGCGACGGCTCTTTCGGCTCCGTATACCGTGCTGCTT
